>Addgene plasmid #72068 | Cntn4.2-Fc-His | depositor full sequence | sequence record 131254 | Full Sequence
GTCGAGGTCTCGACGGTATCGATTGACATTGATTATTGACTAGCTAGTTATTAATAGTAATCAATTACGG
GGTCATTAGTTCATAGCCCATATATGGAGTTCCGCGTTACATAACTTACGGTAAATGGCCCGCCTGGCTG
ACCGCCCAACGACCCCCGCCCATTGACGTCAATAATGACGTATGTTCCCATAGTAACGCCAATAGGGACT
TTCCATTGACGTCAATGGGTGGAGTATTTACGGTAAACTGCCCACTTGGCAGTACATCAAGTGTATCATA
TGCCAAGTCCGCCCCCTATTGACGTCAATGACGGTAAATGGCCCGCCTGGCATTATGCCCAGTACATGAC
CTTACGGGACTTTCCTACTTGGCAGTACATCTACGTATTAGTCATCGCTATTACCATGGTGATGCGGTTT
TGGCAGTACACCAATGGGCGTGGATAGCGGTTTGACTCACGGGGATTTCCAAGTCTCCACCCCATTGACG
TCAATGGGAGTTTGTTTTGGCACCAAAATCAACGGGACTTTCCAAAATGTCGTAATAACCCCGCCCCGTT
GACGCAAATGGGCGGTAGGCGTGTACGGTGGGAGGTCTATATAAGCAGAGCTCGTTTAGTGAACCGTCAG
ATCGCCTGGAGACGCCATCCACGCTGTTTTGACCTCCATAGAAGACACCGGGACCGATCCAGCCTCCGCG
GCCGGGAACGGTGCATTGGAACGCGGATTCCCCGTGCCAAGAGTGACGTAAGTACCGCCTATAGACTCTA
TAGGCACACCCCTTTGGCTCTTATGCATGCTATACTGTTTTTGGCTTGGGGCCTATACACCCCCGCTTCC
ATATGCTATAGGTGATGGTATAGCTTAGCCTATAGGTGTGGGTTATTGACCATTATTGACCACTCCCCTA
TTGGTGACGATACTTTCCATTACTAATCCATAACATGGCTCTTTGCCACAACTATCTCTATTGGCTATAT
GCCAATACTCTGTCCTTCAGAGACTGACACGGACTCTGTATTTTTACAGGATGGGGTCCCATTTATTATT
TACAAATTCACATATACAACAACGCCGTCCCCCGTGCCCGCAGTTTTTATTAAACATAGCGTGGGATCTC
CACGCGAATCTCGGGTACGTGTTCCGGACATGGGCTCTTCTCCGGTAGCGGCGGAGCTTCCACATCCGAG
CCCTGGTCCCATGCCTCCAGCGGCTCATGGTCGCTCGGCAGCTCCTTGCTCCTAACAGTGGAGGCCAGAC
TTAGGCACAGCACAATGCCCACCACCACCAGTGTGCCGCACAAGGCCGTGGCGGTAGGGTATGTGTCTGA
AAATGAGCTCGGAGATTGGGCTCGCACCGCTGACGCAGATGGAAGACTTAAGGCAGCGGCAGAAGAAGAT
GCAGGCAGCTGAGTTGTTGTATTCTGATAAGAGTCAGAGGTAACTCCCGTTGCGGTGCTGTTAACGGTGG
AGGGCAGTGTAGTCTGAGCAGTACTCGTTGCTGCCGCGCGCGCCACCAGACATAATAGCTGACAGACTAA
CAGACTGTTCCTTTCCATGGGTCTTTTCTGCAGAAGCTTGAATTCTCGAGGATCCGCGGCCGCGCCACCA
TGAGGTTGCCATGGGAACTGCTAGTGCTGCAATCATTCATGTTGTGCCTTGCAGATGACTACACACTGCA
TGGCCCAGTTTTTGTTCAAGAACCAAGTCATGTCATGTTTCCTTTGGATTCTGAGGAGAAAAAAGTGAAA
CTCAGTTGTGAAGTTAAAGGGAATCCAAAACCTCACATCAGGTGGAAGTTAAATGGAACAGATGTTGACA
TTGGTATGGATTTCCGCTACAGTGTTGTTGACGGCAGCTTGTTGATCAATAACCCCAATAAAACCCAAGA
TGCTGGAACGTACCAGTGCATAGCAACAAACTCATTTGGAACAATTGTAAGCAGAGAAGCAAAGCTTCAG
TTTGCTTATCTTGAAAACTTTAAGACAAGAACAAGAAGCACTGTGTCAGTCCGTCGAGGTCAGGGAATGG
TCCTTCTGTGCGGCCCGCCACCCCATTCTGGAGAGCTGAGCTATGCCTGGATCTTCAATGAATACCCTTC
CTATCAGGATAACCGCCGCTTCGTTTCTCAAGAGACTGGGAATCTGTATATTGCCAAAGTGGAAAAATCT
GATGTTGGTAATTACACCTGTGTAGTTACCAACACTGTGACCAACCACAAGGTCCTGGGACCGCCCACAC
CACTAATCCTGAGAAATGATGGGGTGATGGGTGAATATGAGCCCAAAATAGAAGTACAGTTTCCAGAAAC
CGTCCCGGCTGAGAAAGGAACAACAGTCAAACTGGAATGCTTTGCCTTAGGAAATCCAGTCCCAACTATT
CTATGGCGAAGAGCTGATGGCAAGCCAATAGCAAGGAAAGCCAGAAGACATAAGTCGAATGGAATTCTGG
AAATTCCCAATTTTCAGCAGGAAGATGCCGGTTCATATGAATGTGTGGCTGAAAACTCCAGAGGCAAAAA
CGTAGCCAAGGGACAGTTGACTTTTTATGCTCAACCTAACTGGGTTCAAATAATAAATGATATCCACGTG
GCCATGGAAGAGAGTGTCTTCTGGGAATGTAAAGCAAATGGGAGGCCTAAACCTACCTACAGATGGCTAA
AAAATGGTGACCCACTGTTAACACGGGATAGAATACAAATCGAGCAAGGAACACTCAACATAACAATAGT
GAATCTCTCAGATGCTGGCATGTACCAGTGTGTGGCAGAAAATAAACATGGAGTTATCTTTTCCAGCGCT
GAGCTTAGTGTAATAGCTGAAAGTCCAGATTTTTCCCGAACACTCTTAAAAAGAGTAACACTTGTCAAAG
TGGGAGGTGAAGTTGTCATTGAGTGCAAGCCAAAAGCATCCCCAAGACCTGTCTACACCTGGAGAAAGGG
AAGAGAAATATTAAGAGAAAATGAAAGAATTACCATTTCTGAAGATGGGAACCTCAGAATCATCAATGTG
ACTAAATCTGATGCTGGAAGTTACACCTGCATAGCCACGAACCATTTTGGAACTGCCAGCAGTACTGGGA
ATGTGGTTGTGAAAGACCCAACAAAGGTGATGGTTCCTCCTTCCAGCATGGATGTCACTGTAGGAGAAAG
CATTGTTCTCCCATGCCAGGTAACACATGATCACTCCCTGGACATTGTGTTTACGTGGACATTTAATGGA
CACTTGATAGACTTTGACAAGGATGGAGACCACTTTGAAAGAGTTGGAGGGCAGGATTCAGCTGGTGATT
TGATGATCCGAAACATCCAACTGAAGCATGCTGGGAAGTATGTCTGCATGGTCCAAACAAGTGTAGACAA
ACTCTCTGTTGCTGCGGACCTGATTGTAAGAGGTCCTCCAGGTCCTCCTGAGGCTGTGACCATAGATGAA
ATCACAGACACCACTGCTCAGCTTTCTTGGAGACCAGGACCTGACAACCACAGCCCCATCACCATGTATG
TTATCCAAGCTAGGACTCCATTCTCCGTGGGCTGGCAAGCAGTCAATACAGTTCCAGATCTCGTCGACGG
GAAGACATTCACAGCAACTGTGGTGGGTTTGAATCCTTGGGTTGAATATGAATTCCGCACTGTTGCAGCT
AATGTGATTGGCATTGGGGAACCCAGCCGGCCCTCAGAGAAACGGAGGACAGAAGAGGCTCAGAACACTG
GGGATCAGAGAGGTACTAGTGACAAAACTCACACATGCCCACCGTGCCCAGCACCTGAACTCCTGGGGGG
ACCGTCAGTCTTCCTCTTCCCCCCAAAACCCAAGGACACCCTCATGATCTCCCGGACCCCTGAGGTCACA
TGCGTGGTGGTGGACGTGAGCCACGAAGACCCTGAGGTCAAGTTCAACTGGTACGTGGACGGCGTGGAGG
TGCATAATGCCAAGACAAAGCCGCGGGAGGAGCAGTACAACAGCACGTACCGTGTGGTCAGCGTCCTCAC
CGTCCTGCACCAGGACTGGCTGAATGGCAAGGAGTACAAGTGCAAGGTCTCCAACAAAGCCCTCCCAGCC
CCCATCGAGAAAACCATCTCCAAAGCCAAAGGGCAGCCCCGAGAACCACAGGTGTACACCCTGCCCCCAT
CCCGGGATGAGCTGACCAAGAACCAGGTCAGCCTGACCTGCCTGGTCAAAGGCTTCTATCCCAGCGACAT
CGCCGTGGAGTGGGAGAGCAATGGGCAGCCGGAGAACAACTACAAGACCACGCCTCCCGTGCTGGACTCC
GACGGCTCCTTCTTCCTCTACAGCAAGCTCACCGTGGACAAGAGCAGGTGGCAGCAGGGGAACGTCTTCT
CATGCTCCGTGATGCATGAGGCTCTGCACAACCACTACACACAGAAGAGCCTCTCCCTGTCTCCGGGTAA
AGGCGGCCATCATCACCATCACCATTAATCTAGAGATCTTATTAAAGCAGAACTTGTTTATTGCAGCTTA
TAATGGTTACAAATAAAGCAATAGCATCACAAATTTCACAAATAAAGCATTTTTTTCACTGCATTCTAGT
TGTGGTTTGTCCAAACTCATCAATGTATCTTATCATGTCTGGTCGACTCTAGCTAGACTCTTCCGCTTCC
TCGCTCACTGACTCGCTGCGCTCGGTCGTTCGGCTGCGGCGAGCGGTATCAGCTCACTCAAAGGCGGTAA
TACGGTTATCCACAGAATCAGGGGATAACGCAGGAAAGAACATGTGAGCAAAAGGCCAGCAAAAGGCCAG
GAACCGTAAAAAGGCCGCGTTGCTGGCGTTTTTCCATAGGCTCCGCCCCCCTGACGAGCATCACAAAAAT
CGACGCTCAAGTCAGAGGTGGCGAAACCCGACAGGACTATAAAGATACCAGGCGTTTCCCCCTGGAAGCT
CCCTCGTGCGCTCTCCTGTTCCGACCCTGCCGCTTACCGGATACCTGTCCGCCTTTCTCCCTTCGGGAAG
CGTGGCGCTTTCTCATAGCTCACGCTGTAGGTATCTCAGTTCGGTGTAGGTCGTTCGCTCCAAGCTGGGC
TGTGTGCACGAACCCCCCGTTCAGCCCGACCGCTGCGCCTTATCCGGTAACTATCGTCTTGAGTCCAACC
CGGTAAGACACGACTTATCGCCACTGGCAGCAGCCACTGGTAACAGGATTAGCAGAGCGAGGTATGTAGG
CGGTGCTACAGAGTTCTTGAAGTGGTGGCCTAACTACGGCTACACTAGAAGAACAGTATTTGGTATCTGC
GCTCTGCTGAAGCCAGTTACCTTCGGAAAAAGAGTTGGTAGCTCTTGATCCGGCAAACAAACCACCGCTG
GTAGCGGTGGTTTTTTTGTTTGCAAGCAGCAGATTACGCGCAGAAAAAAAGGATCTCAAGAAGATCCTTT
GATCTTTTCTACGGGGTCTGACGCTCAGTGGAACGAAAACTCACGTTAAGGGATTTTGGTCATGAGATTA
TCAAAAAGGATCTTCACCTAGATCCTTTTAAATTAAAAATGAAGTTTTAAATCAATCTAAAGTATATATG
AGTAAACTTGGTCTGACAGTTACCAATGCTTAATCAGTGAGGCACCTATCTCAGCGATCTGTCTATTTCG
TTCATCCATAGTTGCCTGACTCCCCGTCGTGTAGATAACTACGATACGGGAGGGCTTACCATCTGGCCCC
AGTGCTGCAATGATACCGCGAGACCCACGCTCACCGGCTCCAGATTTATCAGCAATAAACCAGCCAGCCG
GAAGGGCCGAGCGCAGAAGTGGTCCTGCAACTTTATCCGCCTCCATCCAGTCTATTAATTGTTGCCGGGA
AGCTAGAGTAAGTAGTTCGCCAGTTAATAGTTTGCGCAACGTTGTTGCCATTGCTACAGGCATCGTGGTG
TCACGCTCGTCGTTTGGTATGGCTTCATTCAGCTCCGGTTCCCAACGATCAAGGCGAGTTACATGATCCC
CCATGTTGTGCAAAAAAGCGGTTAGCTCCTTCGGTCCTCCGATCGTTGTCAGAAGTAAGTTGGCCGCAGT
GTTATCACTCATGGTTATGGCAGCACTGCATAATTCTCTTACTGTCATGCCATCCGTAAGATGCTTTTCT
GTGACTGGTGAGTACTCAACCAAGTCATTCTGAGAATAGTGTATGCGGCGACCGAGTTGCTCTTGCCCGG
CGTCAATACGGGATAATACCGCGCCACATAGCAGAACTTTAAAAGTGCTCATCATTGGAAAACGTTCTTC
GGGGCGAAAACTCTCAAGGATCTTACCGCTGTTGAGATCCAGTTCGATGTAACCCACTCGTGCACCCAAC
TGATCTTCAGCATCTTTTACTTTCACCAGCGTTTCTGGGTGAGCAAAAACAGGAAGGCAAAATGCCGCAA
AAAAGGGAATAAGGGCGACACGGAAATGTTGAATACTCATACTCTTCCTTTTTCAATATTATTGAAGCAT
TTATCAGGGTTATTGTCTCATGAGCGGATACATATTTGAATGTATTTAGAAAAATAAACAAATAGGGGTT
CCGCGCACATTTCCCCGAAAAGTGCCACCTGACGTCTAAGAAACCATTATTATCATGACATTAACCTATA
AAAATAGGCGTATCACGAGGCCCTTTCGTCTCGCGCGTTTCGGTGATGACGGTGAAAACCTCTGACACAT
GCAGCTCCCGGAGGAATGTGTGTCAGTTAGGGTGTGGAAAGTCCCCAGGCTCCCCAGGCAGGCAGAAGTA
TGCAAAGCATGCATCTCAATTAGTCAGCAACCAGGTGTGGAAAGTCCCCAGGCTCCCCAGCAGGCAGAAG
TATGCAAAGCATGCATCTCAATTAGTCAGCAACCATAGTCCCGCCCCTAACTCCGCCCATCCCGCCCCTA
ACTCCGCCCAGTTCCGCCCATTCTCCGCCCCATGGCTGACTAATTTTTTTTATTTATGCAGAGGCCGAGG
CCGCCTCTGCCTCTGAGCTATTCCAGAAGTAGTGAGGAGGCTTTTTTGGAGGCCTAGGCTTTTGCAAAAA
GCTCCCGGGAGCTTGTATATCCATTTTCGTCCCGGAGACGGTCACAGCTTGTCTGTAAGCGGATGCCGGG
AGCAGACAAGCCCGTCAGGGCGCGTCAGCGGGTGTTGGCGGGTGTCGGGGCTGGCTTAACTATGCGGCAT
CAGAGCAGATTGTACTGAGAGTGCACCATATGCGGTGTGAAATACCGCACAGATGCGTAAGGAGAAAATA
CCGCATCAGGAAATTGTAAGCGTTAATATTTTGTTAAAATTCGCGTTAAATTTTTGTTAAATCAGCTCAT
TTTTTAACCAATAGGCCGAAATCGGCAAAATCCCTTATAAATCAAAAGAATAGACCGAGATAGGGT
[37 nt withheld, positions 7347-7383]
AAAGAACGTGGACTCCAACGTCAAAGG
[49 nt withheld, positions 7411-7459]
T
[91 nt withheld, positions 7461-7551]
G
[124 nt withheld, positions 7553-7676]
CCATTCGCCATTCAGGCTGCGCAACTGTTGGGAAGGGCGATCGGTGCGGGCCTCTTCGCTATTACGCCAG
CTGGCGAAAGGGGGATGTGCTGCAAGGCGATTAAGTTGGGTAACGCCAGGGTTTTCCCAGTCACGACGTT
GTAAAACGACGGCCAGTGAATT
Features (pLannotate 1.2.2; 14 found; start..end, strand, type, name):
     25..408     +  enhancer       CMV enhancer: human cytomegalovirus immediate early enhancer
    410..609     +  promoter       CMV promoter: human cytomegalovirus (CMV) immediate early promoter
    748..1573    +  intron         CMV intron A: human cytomegalovirus intron A (Chapman et al., 1991)
   1610..3700    +  CDS            Cntn4 (fragment): CNTN4_MOUSE - Also known as Kiaa3024. Experimental evidence at protein level: Swiss-Prot protein existence level 1. Contactins mediate cell surface interactions during nervous system development. Has some neurite outgrowth-promoting activity. May be involved in synaptogenesis. From Mus musculus (Mouse).
   3731..4411    +  CDS            IGHG1 (fragment): IGHG1_HUMAN - Experimental evidence at protein level: Swiss-Prot protein existence level 1. Constant region of immunoglobulin heavy chains. Immunoglobulins, also known as antibodies, are membrane-bound or secreted glycoproteins produced by B lymphocytes. In the recognition phase of humoral immunity, the membrane-bound immunoglobulins serve as receptors which, upon binding of a specific antigen, trigger the clonal expansion and differentiation of B lymphocytes into immunoglobulins- secreting plasma cells. Secreted immunoglobulins mediate the effector phase of humoral immunity, which results in
   4461..4582    +  polyA_signal   SV40 poly(A) signal: SV40 polyadenylation signal
   4791..5379    -  rep_origin     ori: high-copy-number ColE1/pMB1/pBR322/pUC origin of replication
   5550..6410    -  CDS            AmpR: β-lactamase; bla; confers resistance to ampicillin, carbenicillin, and related antibiotics
   6411..6515    -  promoter       AmpR promoter: bla
   6610..6645    +  CDS            rop (fragment): Rop protein, which maintains plasmids at low copy number; rop
   6668..6998    +  promoter       SV40 promoter: SV40 enhancer and early promoter
   7121..7220    +  misc_feature   bom (fragment): basis of mobility region from pBR322
   7248..7676    -  rep_origin     f1 ori (sequence partly withheld): f1 bacteriophage origin of replication; arrow indicates direction of (+) strand synthesis
   7680..7837    -  CDS            lacZα (fragment): LacZα fragment of β-galactosidase; lacZ fragment
