[The description below was written by a language model from this plasmid's Addgene catalogue record and pLannotate feature annotations shown in this document.]
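Description:
Cntn4.2-Fc-His is a mammalian expression plasmid built on the pCMVi-SV40ori backbone for producing a tagged, Fc-fused form of mouse Contactin 4, isoform 2 (Cntn4; also known as Axcam or BIG-2). The purpose line of the record says "Contactin 2", but the insert name, gene identifiers and the annotated coding sequence all point to Contactin 4, so that wording appears to be a slip. The plasmid is 7,838 nt, replicates at high copy in E. coli from a ColE1/pUC-type origin and is selected with ampicillin through the β-lactamase gene. An f1 phage origin and short remnants of rop, bom and lacZα are also annotated as backbone leftovers.

Expression is driven by the human cytomegalovirus immediate-early enhancer and promoter followed by CMV intron A, an arrangement that generally boosts transcript processing and expression levels in mammalian cells. The roughly 2.1 kb Cntn4 insert, cloned between NotI and SpeI sites that remain intact, is followed by a fragment of the human IgG1 heavy-chain constant region (Fc). The record states that a 6X histidine tag follows the Fc, although it is not separately annotated in the feature table. An SV40 polyadenylation signal terminates the transcript. The SV40 enhancer/early promoter region elsewhere in the backbone contains the SV40 origin implied by the backbone name, which allows episomal amplification in cells expressing large T antigen.

The Fc portion dimerises the fusion and permits capture or detection with Fc-binding reagents, while the His tag allows metal-affinity purification. The associated publication describes an extracellular biochemical screen for recognition-protein interactions in the retina, consistent with this construct serving as a recombinant binding reagent in such assays.
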