Addgene plasmid #72068: Cntn4.2-Fc-His
Purpose: Expresses the entire Contactin 2, isoform 2 protein, C-terminally fused to the Fc region of human IgG1 + 6X histidine tag.
Depositing lab: Woj Wojtowicz. Depositing organization: University of California, Berkeley. Publication: An extracellular biochemical screen reveals that FLRTs and Unc5s mediate neuronal subtype recognition in the retina. Visser JJ, Cheng Y, Perry SC, Chastain AB, Parsa B, Masri SS, Ray TA, Kay JN, Wojtowicz WM. Elife. 2015 Dec 3;4. pii: e08149. doi: 10.7554/eLife.08149. PubMed 26633812.
Backbone
  Vector backbone: pCMVi-SV40ori
  Vector type: Mammalian Expression
Growth in bacteria
  Bacterial resistance: Ampicillin, 100 μg/mL
  Growth temperature: 37°C
  Growth strain: DH5alpha
  Copy number: High Copy
Gene/Insert
  Gene/Insert name: Cntn4.2 (alt names: Contactin 4, isoform 2; Axcam; BIG-2; NCBI gene ID 269784;)
  Species: M. musculus (mouse)
  Insert size (bp): 2115
  Entrez Gene: Cntn4 (a.k.a. 9630050B05, Axcam, BIG-2)
  Promoter: CMV
  Tag / fusion protein: Fc-His (C terminal on backbone)
  Cloning method: Restriction Enzyme; 5′ cloning site NotI (not destroyed); 3′ cloning site SpeI (not destroyed)
  Sequencing primers: 5′ GTCAGAGGTAACTCCCGTTGC; 3′ ATCATGAGGGTGTCCTTG
Terms and licenses: Academic/Nonprofit Terms; Industry Terms: Not Available to Industry
How to cite: Cntn4.2-Fc-His was a gift from Woj Wojtowicz (Addgene plasmid # 72068 ; http://n2t.net/addgene:72068 ; RRID:Addgene_72068)
