>Addgene plasmid #72068 | Cntn4.2-Fc-His | addgene partial sequence | sequence record 137354 | pMRB101-F 5'-aagatgcaggcagctgagtt-3'
ACGGTGGAGGGCAGTGTAGTCTGAGCAGTACTCGTTGCTGCCGCGCGCGCCACCAGACATAATAGCTGAC
AGACTAACAGACTGTTCCTTTCCATGGGTCTTTTCTGCAGAAGCTTGAATTCTCGAGGATCCGCGGCCGC
GCCACCATGAGGTTGCCATGGGAACTGCTAGTGCTGCAATCATTCATGTTGTGCCTTGCAGATGACTACA
CACTGCATGGCCCAGTTTTTGTTCAAGAACCAAGTCATGTCATGTTTCCTTTGGATTCTGAGGAGAAAAA
AGTGAAACTCAGTTGTGAAGTTAAAGGGAATCCAAAACCTCACATCAGGTGGAAGTTAAATGGAACAGAT
GTTGACATTGGTATGGATTTCCGCTACAGTGTTGTTGACGGCAGCTTGTTGATCAATAACCCCAATAAAA
CCCAAGATGCTGGAACGTACCAGTGCATAGCAACAAACTCATTTGGAACAATTGTAAGCAGAGAAGCAAA
GCTTCAGTTTGCTTATCTTGAAAACTTTAAGACAAGAACAAGAAGCACTGTGTCAGTCCGTCGAGGTCAG
GGAATGGTCCTTCTGTGCGGCCCGCCACCCCATTCTGGAGAGCTGAGCTATGCCTGGATCTTCAATGAAT
ACCCTTCCTATCAGGATAACCGCCGCTTCGTTTCTCAAGAGACTGGGAATCTGTATATTGCCAAAGTGGA
AAAATCTGATGTTGGTAATTACACCTGTGTAGTTACCAACACTGTGACCAACCACAAGGTCCTGGGACCG
CCCACACCACTAATCC
