>Addgene plasmid #72068 | Cntn4.2-Fc-His | addgene partial sequence | sequence record 137355 | SV40pA-R 5'-GAAATTTGTGATGCTATTGC-3'
ATAAGATCTCTAGATTAATGGTGATGGTGATGATGGCCGCCTTTACCCGGAGACAGGGAGAGGCTCTTCT
GCGTGTAGTGGTTGTGCAGAGCCTCATGCATCACGGAGCATGAGAAGACGTTCCCCTGCTGCCACCTGCT
CTTGTCCACGGTGAGCTTGCTGTAGAGGAAGAAGGAGCCGTCGGAGTCCAGCACGGGAGGCGTGGTCTTG
TAGTTGTTCTCCGGCTGCCCATTGCTCTCCCACTCCACGGCGATGTCGCTGGGATAGAAGCCTTTGACCA
GGCAGGTCAGGCTGACCTGGTTCTTGGTCAGCTCATCCCGGGATGGGGGCAGGGTATACACCTGTGGTTC
TCGGGGCTGCCCTTTGGCTTTGGAGATGGTTTTCTCGATGGGGGCTGGGAGGGCTTTGTTGGAGACCTTG
CACTTGTACTCCTTGCCATTCAGCCAGTCCTGGTGCAGGACGGTGAGGACGCTGACCACACGGTACGTGC
TGTTGTACTGCTCCTCCCGCGGCTTTGTCTTGGCATTATGCACCTCCACGCCGTCCACGTACCAGTTGAA
CTTGACCTCAGGGTCTTCGTGGCTCACGTCCACCACCACGCATGTGACCTCAGGGGTCCGGGAGATCATG
AGGGTGTCCTTGGGTTTTGGGGGGAAGAGGAAGACTGACGGTCCCCCCAGGAGTTCAGGTGCTGGGCACG
GTGGGCATGTGTGAGTTTTGTCACTAGTACCTCTCTGATCCCCAGTGTTCTGAGCCTCTTCTGTCCTCCG
TTTCTCTGAGGGCCGGCTGGGTTCCCCAATGCCAATCACATTAGCTGCAACAGTGCGGAATTCATATTCA
ACCCAAGGATTCAAACCCACCACAGTTGCTGTGAATGTCTTCCCGTCGACGA
